LOCUS       Exported 10065 bp ds-DNA circular SYN 12-MAY-2021
DEFINITION  Constitutive lentiviral expression, SV40-puro; EF1a-gateway-V5 tag.
ACCESSION   .
VERSION     .
KEYWORDS    pLEX_307
SOURCE      synthetic DNA construct
  ORGANISM  synthetic DNA construct
REFERENCE   1 (bases 1 to 10065)
  TITLE     Root Lab pLEX and pLIX Gateway backbones
  JOURNAL   Unpublished
REFERENCE   2 (bases 1 to 10065)
  AUTHORS   .
  TITLE     Direct Submission
  JOURNAL   Exported May 12, 2021 from SnapGene Server 1.1.58
            http://www.snapgene.com
FEATURES             Location/Qualifiers
     source          1..10065
                     /organism="synthetic DNA construct"
                     /mol_type="other DNA"
     promoter        96..1274
                     /label=EF-1-alpha promoter
                     /note="strong constitutive promoter for human elongation
                     factor EF-1-alpha"
     intron          327..1265
                     /label=EF-1-alpha intron A
                     /note="intron upstream of the start codon of human
                     EF-1-alpha"
     primer_bind     1222..1242
                     /label=EF1a-F
                     /note="Human elongation factor-1a promoter, forward primer"
     protein_bind    1294..1418
                     /gene="mutant version of attR"
                     /label=attR1
                     /bound_moiety="LR Clonase(TM)"
                     /note="recombination site for the Gateway(R) LR reaction"
     promoter        1443..1473
                     /label=lac UV5 promoter
                     /note="E. coli lac promoter with an ""up"" mutation"
     CDS             1527..2186
                     /codon_start=1
                     /gene="cat"
                     /product="chloramphenicol acetyltransferase"
                     /label=CmR
                     /note="confers resistance to chloramphenicol"
                     /translation="MEKKITGYTTVDISQWHRKEHFEAFQSVAQCTYNQTVQLDITAFL
                     KTVKKNKHKFYPAFIHILARLMNAHPEFRMAMKDGELVIWDSVHPCYTVFHEQTETFSS
                     LWSEYHDDFRQFLHIYSQDVACYGENLAYFPKGFIENMFFVSANPWVSFTSFDLNVANM
                     DNFFAPVFTMGKYYTQGDKVLMPLAIQVHHAVCDGFHVGRMLNELQQYCDEWQGGA"
     primer_bind     complement(1593..1612)
                     /label=CAT-R
                     /note="Chloramphenicol resistance gene, reverse primer"
     CDS             2528..2833
                     /codon_start=1
                     /gene="ccdB"
                     /product="CcdB, a bacterial toxin that poisons DNA gyrase"
                     /label=ccdB
                     /note="Plasmids containing the ccdB gene cannot be
                     propagated in standard E. coli strains."
                     /translation="MQFKVYTYKRESRYRLFVDVQSDIIDTPGRRMVIPLASARLLSDK
                     VSRELYPVVHIGDESWRMMTTDMASVPVSVIGEEVADLSHRENDIKNAINLMFWGI"
     primer_bind     2712..2731
                     /label=ccdB-fwd
                     /note="ccdB gene, forward primer"
     protein_bind    complement(2874..2998)
                     /gene="mutant version of attR"
                     /label=attR2
                     /bound_moiety="LR Clonase(TM)"
                     /note="recombination site for the Gateway(R) LR reaction"
     CDS             3006..3047
                     /codon_start=1
                     /product="epitope tag from simian virus 5"
                     /label=V5 tag
                     /translation="GKPIPNPLLGLDST"
     misc_feature    3098..3686
                     /label=WPRE
                     /note="woodchuck hepatitis virus posttranscriptional
                     regulatory element"
     primer_bind     complement(3151..3171)
                     /label=WPRE-R
                     /note="WPRE, reverse primer"
     CDS             complement(3569..3580)
                     /codon_start=1
                     /product="Factor Xa recognition and cleavage site"
                     /label=Factor Xa site
                     /translation="IEGR"
     LTR             3758..3991
                     /label=3' LTR (Delta-U3)
                     /note="self-inactivating 3' long terminal repeat (LTR) from
                     HIV-1"
     polyA_signal    4069..4190
                     /label=SV40 poly(A) signal
                     /note="SV40 polyadenylation signal"
     primer_bind     complement(4106..4125)
                     /label=SV40pA-R
                     /note="SV40 polyA, reverse primer"
     primer_bind     4160..4179
                     /label=EBV-rev
                     /note="SV40 polyA terminator, reverse primer"
     rep_origin      4230..4365
                     /label=SV40 ori
                     /note="SV40 origin of replication"
     primer_bind     complement(4385..4404)
                     /label=T7
                     /note="T7 promoter, forward primer"
     promoter        complement(4386..4404)
                     /label=T7 promoter
                     /note="promoter for bacteriophage T7 RNA polymerase"
     primer_bind     complement(4414..4431)
                     /label=M13 Forward
                     /note="In lacZ gene. Also called M13-F20 or M13 (-21)
                     Forward"
     primer_bind     complement(4414..4430)
                     /label=M13 fwd
                     /note="common sequencing primer, one of multiple similar
                     variants"
     primer_bind     complement(4423..4445)
                     /label=M13/pUC Forward
                     /note="In lacZ gene"
     rep_origin      4572..5027
                     /direction=RIGHT
                     /label=f1 ori
                     /note="f1 bacteriophage origin of replication; arrow
                     indicates direction of (+) strand synthesis"
     primer_bind     complement(4659..4678)
                     /label=F1ori-R
                     /note="F1 origin, reverse primer"
     primer_bind     4869..4890
                     /label=F1ori-F
                     /note="F1 origin, forward primer"
     promoter        5053..5157
                     /gene="bla"
                     /label=AmpR promoter
     CDS             5158..6018
                     /codon_start=1
                     /gene="bla"
                     /product="beta-lactamase"
                     /label=AmpR
                     /note="confers resistance to ampicillin, carbenicillin, and
                     related antibiotics"
                     /translation="MSIQHFRVALIPFFAAFCLPVFAHPETLVKVKDAEDQLGARVGYI
                     ELDLNSGKILESFRPEERFPMMSTFKVLLCGAVLSRIDAGQEQLGRRIHYSQNDLVEYS
                     PVTEKHLTDGMTVRELCSAAITMSDNTAANLLLTTIGGPKELTAFLHNMGDHVTRLDRW
                     EPELNEAIPNDERDTTMPVAMATTLRKLLTGELLTLASRQQLIDWMEADKVAGPLLRSA
                     LPAGWFIADKSGAGERGSRGIIAALGPDGKPSRIVVIYTTGSQATMDERNRQIAEIGAS
                     LIKHW"
     primer_bind     complement(5376..5395)
                     /label=Amp-R
                     /note="Ampicillin resistance gene, reverse primer"
     rep_origin      6189..6777
                     /direction=RIGHT
                     /label=ori
                     /note="high-copy-number ColE1/pMB1/pBR322/pUC origin of
                     replication"
     primer_bind     6678..6697
                     /label=pBR322ori-F
                     /note="pBR322 origin, forward primer"
     primer_bind     6931..6948
                     /label=L4440
                     /note="L4440 vector, forward primer"
     protein_bind    7065..7086
                     /label=CAP binding site
                     /bound_moiety="E. coli catabolite activator protein"
                     /note="CAP binding activates transcription in the presence
                     of cAMP."
     promoter        7101..7131
                     /label=lac promoter
                     /note="promoter for the E. coli lac operon"
     protein_bind    7139..7155
                     /label=lac operator
                     /bound_moiety="lac repressor encoded by lacI"
                     /note="The lac repressor binds to the lac operator to
                     inhibit transcription in E. coli. This inhibition can be
                     relieved by adding lactose or
                     isopropyl-beta-D-thiogalactopyranoside (IPTG)."
     primer_bind     7144..7166
                     /label=M13/pUC Reverse
                     /note="In lacZ gene"
     primer_bind     7163..7179
                     /label=M13 rev
                     /note="common sequencing primer, one of multiple similar
                     variants"
     primer_bind     7163..7179
                     /label=M13 Reverse
                     /note="In lacZ gene. Also called M13-rev"
     primer_bind     7198..7218
                     /label=T3
                     /note="T3 promoter, forward primer"
     promoter        7200..7218
                     /label=T3 promoter
                     /note="promoter for bacteriophage T3 RNA polymerase"
     promoter        7246..7472
                     /label=RSV promoter
                     /note="Rous sarcoma virus enhancer/promoter"
     LTR             7473..7653
                     /label=5' LTR (truncated)
                     /note="truncated 5' long terminal repeat (LTR) from HIV-1"
     misc_feature    7700..7825
                     /label=HIV-1 Psi
                     /note="packaging signal of human immunodeficiency virus
                     type 1"
     misc_feature    8318..8551
                     /label=RRE
                     /note="The Rev response element (RRE) of HIV-1 allows for
                     Rev-dependent mRNA export from the nucleus to the
                     cytoplasm."
     CDS             8736..8780
                     /codon_start=1
                     /product="antigenic peptide corresponding to amino acids
                     655 to 669 of the HIV envelope protein gp41 (Lutje Hulsik
                     et al., 2013)"
                     /label=gp41 peptide
                     /note="recognized by the 2H10 single-chain llama nanobody"
                     /translation="KNEQELLELDKWASL"
     promoter        9011..9221
                     /label=SV40 promoter
                     /note="SV40 early promoter"
     promoter        9033..9229
                     /label=SV40 promoter
                     /note="SV40 early promoter"
     rep_origin      9080..9215
                     /label=SV40 ori
                     /note="SV40 origin of replication"
     CDS             9261..9863
                     /codon_start=1
                     /gene="pac from Streptomyces alboniger"
                     /product="puromycin N-acetyltransferase"
                     /label=PuroR
                     /note="confers resistance to puromycin"
                     /translation="MTEYKPTVRLATRDDVPRAVRTLAAAFADYPATRHTVDPDRHIER
                     VTELQELFLTRVGLDIGKVWVADDGAAVAVWTTPESVEAGAVFAEIGPRMAELSGSRLA
                     AQQQMEGLLAPHRPKEPAWFLATVGVSPDHQGKGLGSAVVLPGVEAAERAGVPAFLETS
                     APRNLPFYERLGFTVTADVEVPEGPRTWCMTRKPGAS"
     primer_bind     complement(9261..9280)
                     /label=Puro-R
                     /note="Puromycin resistance gene, reverse primer. Also
                     called puro-variant-R"
     primer_bind     9757..9777
                     /label=Puro-F
                     /note="Puromycin resistance gene, forward primer"
     misc_feature    9906..10023
                     /label=cPPT/CTS
                     /note="central polypurine tract and central termination
                     sequence of HIV-1"
ORIGIN
        1 ctcgaggcct gcaggtgcaa agatggataa agttttaaac agagaggaat ctttgcagct
       61 aatggacctt ctaggtcttg aaaggagtgg gaattggctc cggtgcccgt cagtgggcag
      121 agcgcacatc gcccacagtc cccgagaagt tggggggagg ggtcggcaat tgaaccggtg
      181 cctagagaag gtggcgcggg gtaaactggg aaagtgatgt cgtgtactgg ctccgccttt
      241 ttcccgaggg tgggggagaa ccgtatataa gtgcagtagt cgccgtgaac gttctttttc
      301 gcaacgggtt tgccgccaga acacaggtaa gtgccgtgtg tggttcccgc gggcctggcc
      361 tctttacggg ttatggccct tgcgtgcctt gaattacttc cacctggctg cagtacgtga
      421 ttcttgatcc cgagcttcgg gttggaagtg ggtgggagag ttcgaggcct tgcgcttaag
      481 gagccccttc gcctcgtgct tgagttgagg cctggcctgg gcgctggggc cgccgcgtgc
      541 gaatctggtg gcaccttcgc gcctgtctcg ctgctttcga taagtctcta gccatttaaa
      601 atttttgatg acctgctgcg acgctttttt tctggcaaga tagtcttgta aatgcgggcc
      661 aagatctgca cactggtatt tcggtttttg gggccgcggg cggcgacggg gcccgtgcgt
      721 cccagcgcac atgttcggcg aggcggggcc tgcgagcgcg gccaccgaga atcggacggg
      781 ggtagtctca agctggccgg cctgctctgg tgcctggcct cgcgccgccg tgtatcgccc
      841 cgccctgggc ggcaaggctg gcccggtcgg caccagttgc gtgagcggaa agatggccgc
      901 ttcccggccc tgctgcaggg agctcaaaat ggaggacgcg gcgctcggga gagcgggcgg
      961 gtgagtcacc cacacaaagg aaaagggcct ttccgtcctc agccgtcgct tcatgtgact
     1021 ccacggagta ccgggcgccg tccaggcacc tcgattagtt ctcgagcttt tggagtacgt
     1081 cgtctttagg ttggggggag gggttttatg cgatggagtt tccccacact gagtgggtgg
     1141 agactgaagt taggccagct tggcacttga tgtaattctc cttggaattt gccctttttg
     1201 agtttggatc ttggttcatt ctcaagcctc agacagtggt tcaaagtttt tttcttccat
     1261 ttcaggtgtc gtgaggctag catcgattga tcaacaagtt tgtacaaaaa agctgaacga
     1321 gaaacgtaaa atgatataaa tatcaatata ttaaattaga ttttgcataa aaaacagact
     1381 acataatact gtaaaacaca acatatccag tcactatggc ggccgcatta ggcaccccag
     1441 gctttacact ttatgcttcc ggctcgtata atgtgtggat tttgagttag gatccgtcga
     1501 gattttcagg agctaaggaa gctaaaatgg agaaaaaaat cactggatat accaccgttg
     1561 atatatccca atggcatcgt aaagaacatt ttgaggcatt tcagtcagtt gctcaatgta
     1621 cctataacca gaccgttcag ctggatatta cggccttttt aaagaccgta aagaaaaata
     1681 agcacaagtt ttatccggcc tttattcaca ttcttgcccg cctgatgaat gctcatccgg
     1741 aattccgtat ggcaatgaaa gacggtgagc tggtgatatg ggatagtgtt cacccttgtt
     1801 acaccgtttt ccatgagcaa actgaaacgt tttcatcgct ctggagtgaa taccacgacg
     1861 atttccggca gtttctacac atatattcgc aagatgtggc gtgttacggt gaaaacctgg
     1921 cctatttccc taaagggttt attgagaata tgtttttcgt ctcagccaat ccctgggtga
     1981 gtttcaccag ttttgattta aacgtggcca atatggacaa cttcttcgcc cccgttttca
     2041 ccatgggcaa atattatacg caaggcgaca aggtgctgat gccgctggcg attcaggttc
     2101 atcatgccgt ttgtgatggc ttccatgtcg gcagaatgct taatgaatta caacagtact
     2161 gcgatgagtg gcagggcggg gcgtaaagat ctggatccgg cttactaaaa gccagataac
     2221 agtatgcgta tttgcgcgct gatttttgcg gtataagaat atatactgat atgtataccc
     2281 gaagtatgtc aaaaagaggt atgctatgaa gcagcgtatt acagtgacag ttgacagcga
     2341 cagctatcag ttgctcaagg catatatgat gtcaatatct ccggtctggt aagcacaacc
     2401 atgcagaatg aagcccgtcg tctgcgtgcc gaacgctgga aagcggaaaa tcaggaaggg
     2461 atggctgagg tcgcccggtt tattgaaatg aacggctctt ttgctgacga gaacaggggc
     2521 tggtgaaatg cagtttaagg tttacaccta taaaagagag agccgttatc gtctgtttgt
     2581 ggatgtacag agtgatatta ttgacacgcc cgggcgacgg atggtgatcc ccctggccag
     2641 tgcacgtctg ctgtcagata aagtctcccg tgaactttac ccggtggtgc atatcgggga
     2701 tgaaagctgg cgcatgatga ccaccgatat ggccagtgtg ccggtctccg ttatcgggga
     2761 agaagtggct gatctcagcc accgcgaaaa tgacatcaaa aacgccatta acctgatgtt
     2821 ctggggaata taaatgtcag gctcccttat acacagccag tctgcaggtc gaccatagtg
     2881 actggatatg ttgtgtttta cagtattatg tagtctgttt tttatgcaaa atctaattta
     2941 atatattgat atttatatca ttttacgttt ctcgttcagc tttcttgtac aaagtggttg
     3001 atatcggtaa gcctatccct aaccctctcc tcggtctcga ttctacgtag taatgaacta
     3061 gtaccggtta agtcgacaat caacgcgtta agtcgacaat caacctctgg attacaaaat
     3121 ttgtgaaaga ttgactggta ttcttaacta tgttgctcct tttacgctat gtggatacgc
     3181 tgctttaatg cctttgtatc atgctattgc ttcccgtatg gctttcattt tctcctcctt
     3241 gtataaatcc tggttgctgt ctctttatga ggagttgtgg cccgttgtca ggcaacgtgg
     3301 cgtggtgtgc actgtgtttg ctgacgcaac ccccactggt tggggcattg ccaccacctg
     3361 tcagctcctt tccgggactt tcgctttccc cctccctatt gccacggcgg aactcatcgc
     3421 cgcctgcctt gcccgctgct ggacaggggc tcggctgttg ggcactgaca attccgtggt
     3481 gttgtcgggg aaatcatcgt cctttccttg gctgctcgcc tgtgttgcca cctggattct
     3541 gcgcgggacg tccttctgct acgtcccttc ggccctcaat ccagcggacc ttccttcccg
     3601 cggcctgctg ccggctctgc ggcctcttcc gcgtcttcgc cttcgccctc agacgagtcg
     3661 gatctccctt tgggccgcct ccccgcgtcg actttaagac caatgactta caaggcagct
     3721 gtagatctta gccacttttt aaaagaaaag gggggactgg aagggctaat tcactcccaa
     3781 cgaagacaag atctgctttt tgcttgtact gggtctctct ggttagacca gatctgagcc
     3841 tgggagctct ctggctaact agggaaccca ctgcttaagc ctcaataaag cttgccttga
     3901 gtgcttcaag tagtgtgtgc ccgtctgttg tgtgactctg gtaactagag atccctcaga
     3961 cccttttagt cagtgtggaa aatctctagc agtacgtata gtagttcatg tcatcttatt
     4021 attcagtatt tataacttgc aaagaaatga atatcagaga gtgagaggaa cttgtttatt
     4081 gcagcttata atggttacaa ataaagcaat agcatcacaa atttcacaaa taaagcattt
     4141 ttttcactgc attctagttg tggtttgtcc aaactcatca atgtatctta tcatgtctgg
     4201 ctctagctat cccgccccta actccgccca tcccgcccct aactccgccc agttccgccc
     4261 attctccgcc ccatggctga ctaatttttt ttatttatgc agaggccgag gccgcctcgg
     4321 cctctgagct attccagaag tagtgaggag gcttttttgg aggcctaggg acgtacccaa
     4381 ttcgccctat agtgagtcgt attacgcgcg ctcactggcc gtcgttttac aacgtcgtga
     4441 ctgggaaaac cctggcgtta cccaacttaa tcgccttgca gcacatcccc ctttcgccag
     4501 ctggcgtaat agcgaagagg cccgcaccga tcgcccttcc caacagttgc gcagcctgaa
     4561 tggcgaatgg gnnnnnnnnn nnnnnnnnnn nnnnnnnnnn nnnnnnnnnn nnnnnnnnnn
     4621 nnnnnnnnnn nnnnnnnnnn nnnnnnnnnn nnnnnnnnnn nnnnnnnnnn nnnnnnnnnn
     4681 nnnnnnnnnn nnnnncnnnn nnnnnnnnnn nnnnnnnnnn nnnnnnnnnn nnnnnnnnnn
     4741 nnnnnnnnnn nnnnnnnnnn nnnnnnnnnn nnnnnnnnnn nnnnnnnann nnnnnnnnnn
     4801 nnnnnnnnnn nnnnnnnnnn nnnnnnnnnn nnnnnnncct ttgacgttgg agtccacgtt
     4861 ctttaatagt ggactcttgt tccaaactgg aacaacactc aaccctatct cggtctattc
     4921 ttttgattta taagggattt tgccgatttc ggcctattgg ttaaaaaatg agctgattta
     4981 acaaaaattt aacgcgaatt ttaacaaaat attaacgctt acaatttagg tggcactttt
     5041 cggggaaatg tgcgcggaac ccctatttgt ttatttttct aaatacattc aaatatgtat
     5101 ccgctcatga gacaataacc ctgataaatg cttcaataat attgaaaaag gaagagtatg
     5161 agtattcaac atttccgtgt cgcccttatt cccttttttg cggcattttg ccttcctgtt
     5221 tttgctcacc cagaaacgct ggtgaaagta aaagatgctg aagatcagtt gggtgcacga
     5281 gtgggttaca tcgaactgga tctcaacagc ggtaagatcc ttgagagttt tcgccccgaa
     5341 gaacgttttc caatgatgag cacttttaaa gttctgctat gtggcgcggt attatcccgt
     5401 attgacgccg ggcaagagca actcggtcgc cgcatacact attctcagaa tgacttggtt
     5461 gagtactcac cagtcacaga aaagcatctt acggatggca tgacagtaag agaattatgc
     5521 agtgctgcca taaccatgag tgataacact gcggccaact tacttctgac aacgatcgga
     5581 ggaccgaagg agctaaccgc ttttttgcac aacatggggg atcatgtaac tcgccttgat
     5641 cgttgggaac cggagctgaa tgaagccata ccaaacgacg agcgtgacac cacgatgcct
     5701 gtagcaatgg caacaacgtt gcgcaaacta ttaactggcg aactacttac tctagcttcc
     5761 cggcaacaat taatagactg gatggaggcg gataaagttg caggaccact tctgcgctcg
     5821 gcccttccgg ctggctggtt tattgctgat aaatctggag ccggtgagcg tgggtctcgc
     5881 ggtatcattg cagcactggg gccagatggt aagccctccc gtatcgtagt tatctacacg
     5941 acggggagtc aggcaactat ggatgaacga aatagacaga tcgctgagat aggtgcctca
     6001 ctgattaagc attggtaact gtcagaccaa gtttactcat atatacttta gattgattta
     6061 aaacttcatt tttaatttaa aaggatctag gtgaagatcc tttttgataa tctcatgacc
     6121 aaaatccctt aacgtgagtt ttcgttccac tgagcgtcag accccgtaga aaagatcaaa
     6181 ggatcttctt gagatccttt ttttctgcgc gtaatctgct gcttgcaaac aaaaaaacca
     6241 ccgctaccag cggtggtttg tttgccggat caagagctac caactctttt tccgaaggta
     6301 actggcttca gcagagcgca gataccaaat actgttcttc tagtgtagcc gtagttaggc
     6361 caccacttca agaactctgt agcaccgcct acatacctcg ctctgctaat cctgttacca
     6421 gtggctgctg ccagtggcga taagtcgtgt cttaccgggt tggactcaag acgatagtta
     6481 ccggataagg cgcagcggtc gggctgaacg gggggttcgt gcacacagcc cagcttggag
     6541 cgaacgacct acaccgaact gagataccta cagcgtgagc tatgagaaag cgccacgctt
     6601 cccgaaggga gaaaggcgga caggtatccg gtaagcggca gggtcggaac aggagagcgc
     6661 acgagggagc ttccaggggg aaacgcctgg tatctttata gtcctgtcgg gtttcgccac
     6721 ctctgacttg agcgtcgatt tttgtgatgc tcgtcagggg ggcggagcct atggaaaaac
     6781 gccagcaacg cggccttttt acggttcctg gccttttgct ggccttttgc tcacatgttc
     6841 tttcctgcgt tatcccctga ttctgtggat aaccgtatta ccgcctttga gtgagctgat
     6901 accgctcgcc gcagccgaac gaccgagcgc agcgagtcag tgagcgagga agcggaagag
     6961 cgcccaatac gcaaaccgcc tctccccgcg cgttggccga ttcattaatg cagctggcac
     7021 gacaggtttc ccgactggaa agcgggcagt gagcgcaacg caattaatgt gagttagctc
     7081 actcattagg caccccaggc tttacacttt atgcttccgg ctcgtatgtt gtgtggaatt
     7141 gtgagcggat aacaatttca cacaggaaac agctatgacc atgattacgc caagcgcgca
     7201 attaaccctc actaaaggga acaaaagctg gagctgcaag cttaatgtag tcttatgcaa
     7261 tactcttgta gtcttgcaac atggtaacga tgagttagca acatgcctta caaggagaga
     7321 aaaagcaccg tgcatgccga ttggtggaag taaggtggta cgatcgtgcc ttattaggaa
     7381 ggcaacagac gggtctgaca tggattggac gaaccactga attgccgcat tgcagagata
     7441 ttgtatttaa gtgcctagct cgatacataa acgggtctct ctggttagac cagatctgag
     7501 cctgggagct ctctggctaa ctagggaacc cactgcttaa gcctcaataa agcttgcctt
     7561 gagtgcttca agtagtgtgt gcccgtctgt tgtgtgactc tggtaactag agatccctca
     7621 gaccctttta gtcagtgtgg aaaatctcta gcagtggcgc ccgaacaggg acttgaaagc
     7681 gaaagggaaa ccagaggagc tctctcgacg caggactcgg cttgctgaag cgcgcacggc
     7741 aagaggcgag gggcggcgac tggtgagtac gccaaaaatt ttgactagcg gaggctagaa
     7801 ggagagagat gggtgcgaga gcgtcagtat taagcggggg agaattagat cgcgatggga
     7861 aaaaattcgg ttaaggccag ggggaaagaa aaaatataaa ttaaaacata tagtatgggc
     7921 aagcagggag ctagaacgat tcgcagttaa tcctggcctg ttagaaacat cagaaggctg
     7981 tagacaaata ctgggacagc tacaaccatc ccttcagaca ggatcagaag aacttagatc
     8041 attatataat acagtagcaa ccctctattg tgtgcatcaa aggatagaga taaaagacac
     8101 caaggaagct ttagacaaga tagaggaaga gcaaaacaaa agtaagacca ccgcacagca
     8161 agcggccgct gatcttcaga cctggaggag gagatatgag ggacaattgg agaagtgaat
     8221 tatataaata taaagtagta aaaattgaac cattaggagt agcacccacc aaggcaaaga
     8281 gaagagtggt gcagagagaa aaaagagcag tgggaatagg agctttgttc cttgggttct
     8341 tgggagcagc aggaagcact atgggcgcag cgtcaatgac gctgacggta caggccagac
     8401 aattattgtc tggtatagtg cagcagcaga acaatttgct gagggctatt gaggcgcaac
     8461 agcatctgtt gcaactcaca gtctggggca tcaagcagct ccaggcaaga atcctggctg
     8521 tggaaagata cctaaaggat caacagctcc tggggatttg gggttgctct ggaaaactca
     8581 tttgcaccac tgctgtgcct tggaatgcta gttggagtaa taaatctctg gaacagattt
     8641 ggaatcacac gacctggatg gagtgggaca gagaaattaa caattacaca agcttaatac
     8701 actccttaat tgaagaatcg caaaaccagc aagaaaagaa tgaacaagaa ttattggaat
     8761 tagataaatg ggcaagtttg tggaattggt ttaacataac aaattggctg tggtatataa
     8821 aattattcat aatgatagta ggaggcttgg taggtttaag aatagttttt gctgtacttt
     8881 ctatagtgaa tagagttagg cagggatatt caccattatc gtttcagacc cacctcccaa
     8941 ccccgagggg acccatgcat tgcatctcaa ttagtcagca accaggtgtg gaaagtcccc
     9001 aggctcccca gcaggcagaa gtatgcaaag catgcgtctc aattagtcag caaccatagt
     9061 cccgccccta actccgccca tcccgcccct aactccgccc agttccgccc attctccgcc
     9121 ccatggctga ctaatttttt ttatttatgc agaggccgag gccgcctcgg cctctgagct
     9181 attccagaag tagtgaggag gcttttttgg aggcctaggc ttttgcaaaa agctttctag
     9241 aggtaccacc ggagcttacc atgaccgagt acaagcccac ggtgcgcctc gccacccgcg
     9301 acgacgtccc cagggccgta cgcaccctcg ccgccgcgtt cgccgactac cccgccacgc
     9361 gccacaccgt cgatccggac cgccacatcg agcgggtcac cgagctgcaa gaactcttcc
     9421 tcacgcgcgt cgggctcgac atcggcaagg tgtgggtcgc ggacgacggc gccgccgtgg
     9481 cggtctggac cacgccggag agcgtcgaag cgggggcggt gttcgccgag atcggcccgc
     9541 gcatggccga gttgagcggt tcccggctgg ccgcgcagca acagatggaa ggcctcctgg
     9601 cgccgcaccg gcccaaggag cccgcgtggt tcctggccac cgtcggcgtc tcgcccgacc
     9661 accagggcaa gggtctgggc agcgccgtcg tgctccccgg agtggaggcg gccgagcgcg
     9721 ccggggtgcc cgccttcctg gagacctccg cgccccgcaa cctccccttc tacgagcggc
     9781 tcggcttcac cgtcaccgcc gacgtcgagg tgcccgaagg accgcgcacc tggtgcatga
     9841 cccgcaagcc cggtgccagt taacgaattc tagatcttga gacaaatggc agtattcatc
     9901 cacaatttta aaagaaaagg ggggattggg gggtacagtg caggggaaag aatagtagac
     9961 ataatagcaa cagacataca aactaaagaa ttacaaaaac aaattacaaa aattcaaaat
    10021 tttcgggttt attacaggga cagcagagat ccactttggc gccgg
//
