[The description below was written by a language model from this plasmid's Addgene catalogue record and the feature table of its GenBank file.]
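Description:
pLEX_307 (also called pLX307) is an empty Gateway destination vector for constitutive lentiviral expression in mammalian cells, built on a pLKO-derived backbone and totalling about 10 kb. It replicates in E. coli from a high-copy ColE1/pUC-type origin and carries ampicillin resistance on the backbone. An f1 origin is also present. The unrecombined Gateway cassette adds a chloramphenicol resistance gene and the gyrase toxin ccdB, so the empty vector has to be maintained in a ccdB-tolerant strain.

The viral portion has a third-generation, self-inactivating layout. An RSV promoter drives a truncated HIV-1 5' LTR, followed by the Psi packaging signal, the RRE for Rev-dependent export, a cPPT/CTS element, a WPRE to enhance transcript expression, and a U3-deleted 3' LTR with a downstream SV40 polyadenylation signal. Two expression units lie between the LTRs. The first is an SV40 early promoter driving puromycin N-acetyltransferase, which allows selection of transduced cells. The second is the human EF-1-alpha promoter with its intron A, placed upstream of the attR1–CmR–ccdB–attR2 cassette.

An LR reaction with an entry clone replaces the cassette with the open reading frame of interest, and loss of ccdB counterselects against unrecombined vector in standard strains. A V5 epitope followed by a stop codon sits directly after attR2. An ORF that lacks its own stop codon and is in frame with the tag is therefore expressed as a C-terminal V5 fusion, which allows detection. The vector is typically used to make stable, puromycin-selected cell populations that overexpress a chosen ORF.
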