Addgene plasmid #41392: pLEX_307
Purpose: (Empty Backbone) Constitutive lentiviral expression, SV40-puro; EF1a-gateway-V5 tag
Depositing lab: David Root. Depositing organization: Broad Institute.
Backbone
  Vector backbone: pLKO
  Backbone size (bp): 10065
  Vector type: Mammalian Expression, Lentiviral ; Gateway Destination vector
  Promoter: EF1a
  Selectable markers: Puromycin
  Tag / fusion protein: V5 (C terminal on backbone)
Growth in bacteria
  Bacterial resistance: Chloramphenicol and Ampicillin, 25 & 100 μg/mL
  Growth temperature: 30°C
  Growth strain: ccdB Survival
  Growth instructions: ccdB resistant bacteria. 30C for liquid culture. 37C for plates.
  Copy number: High Copy
Gene/Insert
  Cloning method: Gateway Cloning
  Sequencing primers: 5′ EF1a-F; 3′ WPRE-R
Terms and licenses: Academic/Nonprofit Terms; Industry Terms: Not Available to Industry
Depositor comments: Plasmid for constitutive lentiviral expression. There is a C-terminal V5 tag followed by a stop codon directly after the Gateway sequence. Alternate plasmid names: pLX307, SV40-puro; EF1a-gateway-V5 tag
How to cite: pLEX_307 was a gift from David Root (Addgene plasmid # 41392 ; http://n2t.net/addgene:41392 ; RRID:Addgene_41392)
