>Addgene plasmid #41392 | pLEX_307 | addgene partial sequence | sequence record 55731 | CAT-R 5'-GCAACTGACTGAAATGCCTC-3'
CATTGGGATATATCAACGGTGGTATATCCAGTGATTTTTTTCTCCATTTTAGCTTCCTTAGCTCCTGAAA
ATCTCGACGGATCCTAACTCAAAATCCACACATTATACGAGCCGGAAGCATAAAGTGTAAAGCCTGGGGT
GCCTAATGCGGCCGCCATAGTGACTGGATATGTTGTGTTTTACAGTATTATGTAGTCTGTTTTTTATGCA
AAATCTAATTTAATATATTGATATTTATATCATTTTACGTTTCTCGTTCAGCTTTTTTGTACAAACTTGT
TGATCAATCGATGCTAGCCTCACGACACCTGAAATGGAAGAAAAAAACTTTGAACCACTGTCTGAGGCTT
GAGAATGAACCAAGATCCAAACTCAAAAAGGGCAAATTCCAAGGAGAATTACATCAAGTGCCAAGCTGGC
CTAACTTCAGTCTCCACCCACTCAGTGTGGGGAAACTCCATCGCATAAAACCCCTCCCCCCAACCTAAAG
ACGACGTACTCCAAAAGCTCGAGAACTAATCGAGGTGCCTGGACGGCGCCCGGTACTCCGTGGAGTCACA
TGAAGCGACGGCTGAGGACGGAAAGGCCCTTTTCCTTTGTGTGGGTGACTCACCCGCCCGCTCTCCCGAG
CGCCGCGTCCTCCATTTTGAGCTCCCTGCAGCAGGGCCGGGAAGCGGCCATCTTTCCGCTCACGCAACTG
GTGCCGACCGGGCCAGCCTTGCCGCCCAGGGCGGGGCGATACACGGCGGCGCGAGGCCAGGCACCAGAGC
AGGCCGGCCAGCTTGAGACTACCCCCGTCCGATTCTCGGTGGCCGCGCTCGCAGGCCCCGCCTCGCCGAA
CATGTGCGCTGGGACGCACGGGCC
