>Addgene plasmid #41392 | pLEX_307 | addgene partial sequence | sequence record 56153 | ccdB-Fwd 5'-GCATGATGACCACCGATATG-3'
AGTGGCTGATCTCAGCCACCGCGAAAATGACATCAAAAACGCCATTAACCTGATGTTCTGGGGAATATAA
ATGTCAGGCTCCCTTATACACAGCCAGTCTGCAGGTCGACCATAGTGACTGGATATGTTGTGTTTTACAG
TATTATGTAGTCTGTTTTTTATGCAAAATCTAATTTAATATATTGATATTTATATCATTTTACGTTTCTC
GTTCAGCTTTCTTGTACAAAGTGGTTGATATCGGTAAGCCTATCCCTAACCCTCTCCTCGGTCTCGATTC
TACGTAGTAATGAACTAGTACCGGTTAAGTCGACAATCAACGCGTTAAGTCGACAATCAACCTCTGGATT
ACAAAATTTGTGAAAGATTGACTGGTATTCTTAACTATGTTGCTCCTTTTACGCTATGTGGATACGCTGC
TTTAATGCCTTTGTATCATGCTATTGCTTCCCGTATGGCTTTCATTTTCTCCTCCTTGTATAAATCCTGG
TTGCTGTCTCTTTATGAGGAGTTGTGGCCCGTTGTCAGGCAACGTGGCGTGGTGTGCACTGTGTTTGCTG
ACGCAACCCCCACTGGTTGGGGCATTGCCACCACCTGTCAGCTCCTTTCCGGGACTTTCGCTTTCCCCCT
CCCTATTGCCACGGCGGAACTCATCGCCGCCTGCCTTGCCCGCTGCTGGACAGGGGCTCGGCTGTTGGGC
ACTGACAATTCCGTGGTGTTGTCGGGGAAATCATCGTCCTTTCCTTGGCTGCTCGCCTGTGTTGCCACCT
GGATTCTGCGCGGGACGTCCTTCTGCTACGTCCCTTCGGCCCTCAATCCAGCGGACCTTCCTTCCCGCGG
CCTGCTGCCGGCTCTGCGGCCTCTTCCGCGTCTTCGCCTTCGCCCTCAGACGAGTCGGATCTCCCTTTGG
GCCGCCTCCCCGCGTCGACTT
