>Addgene plasmid #41392 | pLEX_307 | addgene partial sequence | sequence record 56154 | puro-variant-R 5'-gtgggcttgtactcggtcat-3'
TCTAGAAGCTTTTTGCAAAGCCTAGGCCTCCAAAAAAGCCTCCTCACTACTTCTGGAATAGCTCAGAGGC
CGAGGCGGCCTCGGCCTCTGCATAAATAAAAAAAATTAGTCAGCCATGGGGCGGAGAATGGGCGGAACTG
GGCGGAGTTAGGGGCGGGATGGGCGGAGTTAGGGGCGGGACTATGGTTGCTGACTAATTGAGACGCATGC
TTTGCATACTTCTGCCTGCTGGGGAGCCTGGGGACTTTCCACACCTGGTTGCTGACTAATTGAGATGCAA
TGCATGGGTCCCCTCGGGGTTGGGAGGTGGGTCTGAAACGATAATGGTGAATATCCCTGCCTAACTCTAT
TCACTATAGAAAGTACAGCAAAAACTATTCTTAAACCTACCAAGCCTCCTACTATCATTATGAATAATTT
TATATACCACAGCCAATTTGTTATGTTAAACCAATTCCACAAACTTGCCCATTTATCTAATTCCAATAAT
TCTTGTTCATTCTTTTCTTGCTGGTTTTGCGATTCTTCAATTAAGGAGTGTATTAAGCTTGTGTAATTGT
TAATTTCTCTGTCCCACTCCATCCAGGTCGTGTGATTCCAAATCTGTTCCAGAGATTTATTACTCCAACT
AGCATTCCAAGGCACAGCAGTGGTGCAAATGAGTTTTCCAGAGCAACCCCAAATCCCCAGGAGCTGTTGA
TCCTTTAGGTATCTTTCCACAGCCAGGATTCTTGCCTGGAGCTGCTTGATGCCCCAGACTGTGAGTTGCA
ACAGATGCTGTTGCGCCTCAATAGCCCTCA
