>Addgene plasmid #41392 | pLEX_307 | addgene partial sequence | sequence record 121125 | CAT-R 5'-GCAACTGACTGAAATGCCTC-3'
GTATATCCAGTGATTTTTTTCTCCATTTTAGCTTCCTTAGCTCCTGAAAATCTCGACGGATCCTAACTCA
AAATCCACACATTATACGAGCCGGAAGCATAAAGTGTAAAGCCTGGGGTGCCTAATGCGGCCGCCATAGT
GACTGGATATGTTGTGTTTTACAGTATTATGTAGTCTGTTTTTTATGCAAAATCTAATTTAATATATTGA
TATTTATATCATTTTACGTTTCTCGTTCAGCTTTTTTGTACAAACTTGTTGATCAATCGATGCTAGCCTC
ACGACACCTGAAATGGAAGAAAAAAACTTTGAACCACTGTCTGAGGCTTGAGAATGAACCAAGATCCAAA
CTCAAAAAGGGCAAATTCCAAGGAGAATTACATCAAGTGCCAAGCTGGCCTAACTTCAGTCTCCACCCAC
TCAGTGTGGGGAAACTCCATCGCATAAAACCCCTCCCCCCAACCTAAAGACGACGTACTCCAAAAGCTCG
AGAACTAATCGAGGTGCCTGGACGGCGCCCGGTACTCCGTGGAGTCACATGAAGCGACGGCTGAGGACGG
AAAGGCCCTTTTCCTTTGTGTGGGTGACTCACCCGCCCGCTCTCCCGAGCGCCGCGTCCTCCATTTTGAG
CTCCCTGCAGCAGGGCCGGGAAGCGGCCATCTT
