>Addgene plasmid #41392 | pLEX_307 | addgene partial sequence | sequence record 121127 | ccdB-Fwd 5'-GCATGATGACCACCGATATG-3'
GTGGCTGATCTCAGCCACCGCGAAAATGACATCAAAAACGCCATTAACCTGATGTTCTGGGGAATATAAA
TGTCAGGCTCCCTTATACACAGCCAGTCTGCAGGTCGACCATAGTGACTGGATATGTTGTGTTTTACAGT
ATTATGTAGTCTGTTTTTTATGCAAAATCTAATTTAATATATTGATATTTATATCATTTTACGTTTCTCG
TTCAGCTTTCTTGTACAAAGTGGTTGATATCGGTAAGCCTATCCCTAACCCTCTCCTCGGTCTCGATTCT
ACGTAGTAATGAACTAGTACCGGTTAAGTCGACAATCAACGCGTTAAGTCGACAATCAACCTCTGGATTA
CAAAATTTGTGAAAGATTGACTGGTATTCTTAACTATGTTGCTCCTTTTACGCTATGTGGATACGCTGCT
TTAATGCCTTTGTATCATGCTATTGCTTCCCGTATGGCTTTCATTTTCTCCTCCTTGTATAAATCCTGGT
TGCTGTCTCTTTATGAGGAGTTGTGGCCCGTTGTCAGGCAACGTGGCGTGGTGTGCACTGTGTTTGCTGA
CGCAACCCCCACTGGTTGGGGCATTGCCACCACCTGTCAGCTCCTTTCCGGGACTTTCGCTTTCCCCCTC
CCTATTGCCACGGCGGAACTCATCGCCGCCTGCCTTGCCCGCTGCTGGACAGGGGCTCGGCTGTTGGGCA
CTGACAATTCCGT
